>Addgene plasmid #99695 | pAAV-CMV-dSa VP64 Neurog2 | addgene full sequence | sequence record 194570 | Addgene NGS Result
AAAACCTCTGACACATGCAGCTCCCGGAGACGGTCACAGCTTGTCTGTAAGCGGATGCCGGGAGCAGACA
AGCCCGTCAGGGCGCGTCAGCGGGTGTTGGCGGGTGTCGGGGCTGGCTTAACTATGCGGCATCAGAGCAG
ATTGTACTGAGAGTGCACCATAAAATTGTAAACGTTAATATTTTGTTAAAATTCGCGTTAAATTTTTGTT
AAATCAGCTCATTTTTTAACCAATAGACCGAAATCGGCAAAATCCCTTATAAATCAAAAGAATAGCCCGA
GATAGAGT
[37 nt withheld, positions 289-325]
AAAGAACGTGGACTCCAACGTCAAAGG
[141 nt withheld, positions 353-493]
G
[46 nt withheld, positions 495-540]
A
[95 nt withheld, positions 542-636]
TATGCGGTGTGAAATACCGCACAGATGCGTAAGGAGAAAATACCGCATCAGGCGCCCCTGCAGGCAGCTG
CGCGCTCGCTCGCTCACTGAGGCCGCCCGGGCAAAGCCCGGGCGTCGGGCGACCTTTGGTCGCCCGGCCT
CAGTGAGCGAGCGAGCGCGCAGAGAGGGAGTGGCCAACTCCATCACTAGGGGTTCCTGCGGCCGCGAGGG
CCTATTTCCCATGATTCCTTCATATTTGCATATACGATACAAGGCTGTTAGAGAGATAATTGGAATTAAT
TTGACTGTAAACACAAAGATATTAGTACAAAATACGTGACGTAGAAAGTAATAATTTCTTGGGTAGTTTG
CAGTTTTAAAATTATGTTTTAAAATGGACTATCATATGCTTACCGTAACTTGAAAGTATTTCGATTTCTT
GGCTTTATATATCTTGTGGAAAGGACGAAACACCGGGTATATAAGGGGTTTTAAGGTTTTAGTACTCTGG
AAACAGAATCTACTAAAACAAGGCAAAATGCCGTGTTTATCTCGTCAACTTGTTGGCGAGATTTTTTTGG
CCGCCTCGAGGCGTTGACATTGATTATTGACTAGTTATTAATAGTAATCAATTACGGGGTCATTAGTTCA
TAGCCCATATATGGAGTTCCGCGTTACATAACTTACGGTAAATGGCCCGCCTGGCTGACCGCCCAACGAC
CCCCGCCCATTGACGTCAATAATGACGTATGTTCCCATAGTAACGCCAATAGGGACTTTCCATTGACGTC
AATGGGTGGAGTATTTACGGTAAACTGCCCACTTGGCAGTACATCAAGTGTATCATATGCCAAGTACGCC
CCCTATTGACGTCAATGACGGTAAATGGCCCGCCTGGCATTATGCCCAGTACATGACCTTATGGGACTTT
CCTACTTGGCAGTACATCTACGTATTAGTCATCGCTATTACCATGGTGATGCGGTTTTGGCAGTACATCA
ATGGGCGTGGATAGCGGTTTGACTCACGGGGATTTCCAAGTCTCCACCCCATTGACGTCAATGGGAGTTT
GTTTTGGCACCAAAATCAACGGGACTTTCCAAAATGTCGTAACAACTCCGCCCCATTGACGCAAATGGGC
GGTAGGCGTGTACGGTGGGAGGTCTATATAAGCAGAGCTCTCTGGCTAACTACCGGTGCCACCATGGCCC
CAAAGAAGAAGCGGAAGGTCGGTATCCACGGAGTCCCAGCAGCCAAGCGGAACTACATCCTGGGCCTGGC
CATCGGCATCACCAGCGTGGGCTACGGCATCATCGACTACGAGACACGGGACGTGATCGATGCCGGCGTG
CGGCTGTTCAAAGAGGCCAACGTGGAAAACAACGAGGGCAGGCGGAGCAAGAGAGGCGCCAGAAGGCTGA
AGCGGCGGAGGCGGCATAGAATCCAGAGAGTGAAGAAGCTGCTGTTCGACTACAACCTGCTGACCGACCA
CAGCGAGCTGAGCGGCATCAACCCCTACGAGGCCAGAGTGAAGGGCCTGAGCCAGAAGCTGAGCGAGGAA
GAGTTCTCTGCCGCCCTGCTGCACCTGGCCAAGAGAAGAGGCGTGCACAACGTGAACGAGGTGGAAGAGG
ACACCGGCAACGAGCTGTCCACCAAAGAGCAGATCAGCCGGAACAGCAAGGCCCTGGAAGAGAAATACGT
GGCCGAACTGCAGCTGGAACGGCTGAAGAAAGACGGCGAAGTGCGGGGCAGCATCAACAGATTCAAGACC
AGCGACTACGTGAAAGAAGCCAAACAGCTGCTGAAGGTGCAGAAGGCCTACCACCAGCTGGACCAGAGCT
TCATCGACACCTACATCGACCTGCTGGAAACCCGGCGGACCTACTATGAGGGACCTGGCGAGGGCAGCCC
CTTCGGCTGGAAGGACATCAAAGAATGGTACGAGATGCTGATGGGCCACTGCACCTACTTCCCCGAGGAA
CTGCGGAGCGTGAAGTACGCCTACAACGCCGACCTGTACAACGCCCTGAACGACCTGAACAATCTCGTGA
TCACCAGGGACGAGAACGAGAAGCTGGAATATTACGAGAAGTTCCAGATCATCGAGAACGTGTTCAAGCA
GAAGAAGAAGCCCACCCTGAAGCAGATCGCCAAAGAAATCCTCGTGAACGAAGAGGATATTAAGGGCTAC
AGAGTGACCAGCACCGGCAAGCCCGAGTTCACCAACCTGAAGGTGTACCACGACATCAAGGACATTACCG
CCCGGAAAGAGATTATTGAGAACGCCGAGCTGCTGGATCAGATTGCCAAGATCCTGACCATCTACCAGAG
CAGCGAGGACATCCAGGAAGAACTGACCAATCTGAACTCCGAGCTGACCCAGGAAGAGATCGAGCAGATC
TCTAATCTGAAGGGCTATACCGGCACCCACAACCTGAGCCTGAAGGCCATCAACCTGATCCTGGACGAGC
TGTGGCACACCAACGACAACCAGATCGCTATCTTCAACCGGCTGAAGCTGGTGCCCAAGAAGGTGGACCT
GTCCCAGCAGAAAGAGATCCCCACCACCCTGGTGGACGACTTCATCCTGAGCCCCGTCGTGAAGAGAAGC
TTCATCCAGAGCATCAAAGTGATCAACGCCATCATCAAGAAGTACGGCCTGCCCAACGACATCATTATCG
AGCTGGCCCGCGAGAAGAACTCCAAGGACGCCCAGAAAATGATCAACGAGATGCAGAAGCGGAACCGGCA
GACCAACGAGCGGATCGAGGAAATCATCCGGACCACCGGCAAAGAGAACGCCAAGTACCTGATCGAGAAG
ATCAAGCTGCACGACATGCAGGAAGGCAAGTGCCTGTACAGCCTGGAAGCCATCCCTCTGGAAGATCTGC
TGAACAACCCCTTCAACTATGAGGTGGACCACATCATCCCCAGAAGCGTGTCCTTCGACAACAGCTTCAA
CAACAAGGTGCTCGTGAAGCAGGAAGAAGCCAGCAAGAAGGGCAACCGGACCCCATTCCAGTACCTGAGC
AGCAGCGACAGCAAGATCAGCTACGAAACCTTCAAGAAGCACATCCTGAATCTGGCCAAGGGCAAGGGCA
GAATCAGCAAGACCAAGAAAGAGTATCTGCTGGAAGAACGGGACATCAACAGGTTCTCCGTGCAGAAAGA
CTTCATCAACCGGAACCTGGTGGATACCAGATACGCCACCAGAGGCCTGATGAACCTGCTGCGGAGCTAC
TTCAGAGTGAACAACCTGGACGTGAAAGTGAAGTCCATCAATGGCGGCTTCACCAGCTTTCTGCGGCGGA
AGTGGAAGTTTAAGAAAGAGCGGAACAAGGGGTACAAGCACCACGCCGAGGACGCCCTGATCATTGCCAA
CGCCGATTTCATCTTCAAAGAGTGGAAGAAACTGGACAAGGCCAAAAAAGTGATGGAAAACCAGATGTTC
GAGGAAAAGCAGGCCGAGAGCATGCCCGAGATCGAAACCGAGCAGGAGTACAAAGAGATCTTCATCACCC
CCCACCAGATCAAGCACATTAAGGACTTCAAGGACTACAAGTACAGCCACCGGGTGGACAAGAAGCCTAA
TAGAGAGCTGATTAACGACACCCTGTACTCCACCCGGAAGGACGACAAGGGCAACACCCTGATCGTGAAC
AATCTGAACGGCCTGTACGACAAGGACAATGACAAGCTGAAAAAGCTGATCAACAAGAGCCCCGAAAAGC
TGCTGATGTACCACCACGACCCCCAGACCTACCAGAAACTGAAGCTGATTATGGAACAGTACGGCGACGA
GAAGAATCCCCTGTACAAGTACTACGAGGAAACCGGGAACTACCTGACCAAGTACTCCAAAAAGGACAAC
GGCCCCGTGATCAAGAAGATTAAGTATTACGGCAACAAACTGAACGCCCATCTGGACATCACCGACGACT
ACCCCAACAGCAGAAACAAGGTCGTGAAGCTGTCCCTGAAGCCCTACAGATTCGACGTGTACCTGGACAA
TGGCGTGTACAAGTTCGTGACCGTGAAGAATCTGGATGTGATCAAAAAAGAAAACTACTACGAAGTGAAT
AGCAAGTGCTATGAGGAAGCTAAGAAGCTGAAGAAGATCAGCAACCAGGCCGAGTTTATCGCCTCCTTCT
ACAACAACGATCTGATCAAGATCAACGGCGAGCTGTATAGAGTGATCGGCGTGAACAACGACCTGCTGAA
CCGGATCGAAGTGAACATGATCGACATCACCTACCGCGAGTACCTGGAAAACATGAACGACAAGAGGCCC
CCCAGGATCATTAAGACAATCGCCTCCAAGACCCAGAGCATTAAGAAGTACAGCACAGACATTCTGGGCA
ACCTGTATGAAGTGAAATCTAAGAAGCACCCTCAGATCATCAAAAAGGGCAAAAGGCCGGCGGCCACGAA
AAAGGCCGGCCAGGCAAAAAAGAAAAAGGGATCGGAGGCCAGCGGTTCCGGACGGGCTGACGCATTGGAC
GATTTTGATCTGGATATGCTGGGAAGTGACGCCCTCGATGATTTTGACCTTGACATGCTTGGTTCGGATG
CCCTTGATGACTTTGACCTCGACATGCTCGGCAGTGACGCCCTTGATGATTTCGACCTGGACATGCTGAT
TAACTCTAGAAGTTCCGGATCTCCGAAAAAGAAACGCAAAGTTGGTTAAGAATTCCTAGAGCTCGCTGAT
CAGCCTCGACTGTGCCTTCTAGTTGCCAGCCATCTGTTGTTTGCCCCTCCCCCGTGCCTTCCTTGACCCT
GGAAGGTGCCACTCCCACTGTCCTTTCCTAATAAAATGAGGAAATTGCATCGCATTGTCTGAGTAGGTGT
CATTCTATTCTGGGGGGTGGGGTGGGGCAGGACAGCAAGGGGGAGGATTGGGAAGAGAATAGCAGGCATG
CTGGGGAGCTAGAGGCCGCAGGAACCCCTAGTGATGGAGTTGGCCACTCCCTCTCTGCGCGCTCGCTCGC
TCACTGAGGCCGGGCGACCAAAGGTCGCCCGACGCCCGGGCGGCCTCAGTGAGCGAGCGAGCGCGCAGCT
GCCTGCAGGACATGTGAGCAAAAGGCCAGCAAAAGGCCAGGAACCGTAAAAAGGCCGCGTTGCTGGCGTT
TTTCCATAGGCTCCGCCCCCCTGACGAGCATCACAAAAATCGACGCTCAAGTCAGAGGTGGCGAAACCCG
ACAGGACTATAAAGATACCAGGCGTTTCCCCCTGGAAGCTCCCTCGTGCGCTCTCCTGTTCCGACCCTGC
CGCTTACCGGATACCTGTCCGCCTTTCTCCCTTCGGGAAGCGTGGCGCTTTCTCATAGCTCACGCTGTAG
GTATCTCAGTTCGGTGTAGGTCGTTCGCTCCAAGCTGGGCTGTGTGCACGAACCCCCCGTTCAGCCCGAC
CGCTGCGCCTTATCCGGTAACTATCGTCTTGAGTCCAACCCGGTAAGACACGACTTATCGCCACTGGCAG
CAGCCACTGGTAACAGGATTAGCAGAGCGAGGTATGTAGGCGGTGCTACAGAGTTCTTGAAGTGGTGGCC
TAACTACGGCTACACTAGAAGAACAGTATTTGGTATCTGCGCTCTGCTGAAGCCAGTTACCTTCGGAAAA
AGAGTTGGTAGCTCTTGATCCGGCAAACAAACCACCGCTGGTAGCGGTGGTTTTTTTGTTTGCAAGCAGC
AGATTACGCGCAGAAAAAAAGGATCTCAAGAAGATCCTTTGATCTTTTCTACGGGGTCTGACGCTCAGTG
GAACGAAAACTCACGTTAAGGGATTTTGGTCATGAGATTATCAAAAAGGATCTTCACCTAGATCCTTTTA
AATTAAAAATGAAGTTTTAAATCAATCTAAAGTATATATGAGTAAACTTGGTCTGACAGTTACCAATGCT
TAATCAGTGAGGCACCTATCTCAGCGATCTGTCTATTTCGTTCATCCATAGTTGCCTGACTCCCCGTCGT
GTAGATAACTACGATACGGGAGGGCTTACCATCTGGCCCCAGTGCTGCAATGATACCGCGGCTTCCACGC
TCACCGGCTCCAGATTTATCAGCAATAAACCAGCCAGCCGGAAGGGCCGAGCGCAGAAGTGGTCCTGCAA
CTTTATCCGCCTCCATCCAGTCTATTAATTGTTGCCGGGAAGCTAGAGTAAGTAGTTCGCCAGTTAATAG
TTTGCGCAACGTTGTTGCCATTGCTACAGGCATCGTGGTGTCACGCTCGTCGTTTGGTATGGCTTCATTC
AGCTCCGGTTCCCAACGATCAAGGCGAGTTACATGATCCCCCATGTTGTGCAAAAAAGCGGTTAGCTCCT
TCGGTCCTCCGATCGTTGTCAGAAGTAAGTTGGCCGCAGTGTTATCACTCATGGTTATGGCAGCACTGCA
TAATTCTCTTACTGTCATGCCATCCGTAAGATGCTTTTCTGTGACTGGTGAGTACTCAACCAAGTCATTC
TGAGAATAGTGTATGCGGCGACCGAGTTGCTCTTGCCCGGCGTCAATACGGGATAATACCGCGCCACATA
GCAGAACTTTAAAAGTGCTCATCATTGGAAAACGTTCTTCGGGGCGAAAACTCTCAAGGATCTTACCGCT
GTTGAGATCCAGTTCGATGTAACCCACTCGTGCACCCAACTGATCTTCAGCATCTTTTACTTTCACCAGC
GTTTCTGGGTGAGCAAAAACAGGAAGGCAAAATGCCGCAAAAAAGGGAATAAGGGCGACACGGAAATGTT
GAATACTCATACTCTTCCTTTTTCAATATTATTGAAGCATTTATCAGGGTTATTGTCTCATGAGCGGATA
CATATTTGAATGTATTTAGAAAAATAAACAAATAGGGGTTCCGCGCACATTTCCCCGAAAAGTGCCACCT
GACGTCTAAGAAACCATTATTATCATGACATTAACCTATAAAAATAGGCGTATCACGAGGCCCTTTCGTC
TCGCGCGTTTCGGTGATGACGGTG
Features (pLannotate 1.2.2; 18 found; start..end, strand, type, name):
    113..162     +  misc_feature   bom (fragment): basis of mobility region from pBR322
    163..618     -  rep_origin     f1 ori (sequence partly withheld): f1 bacteriophage origin of replication; arrow indicates direction of (+) strand synthesis
    637..688     +  misc_feature   bom (fragment): basis of mobility region from pBR322
    693..833     -  repeat_region  AAV2 ITR: inverted terminal repeat of adeno-associated virus serotype 2 inverted
    842..1082    +  promoter       U6 promoter: RNA polymerase III promoter for human U6 snRNA
   1112..1187    +  misc_RNA       Sa gRNA scaffold: guide RNA scaffold for the Staphylococcus aureus CRISPR/Cas9 system
   1212..1591    +  enhancer       CMV enhancer: human cytomegalovirus immediate early enhancer
   1592..1795    +  promoter       CMV promoter: human cytomegalovirus (CMV) immediate early promoter
   1871..5026    +  CDS            cas9: CAS9_STAAU - Experimental evidence at protein level: Swiss-Prot protein existence level 1. CRISPR (clustered regularly interspaced short palindromic repeat) is an adaptive immune system that provides protection against mobile genetic elements (viruses, transposable elements and conjugative plasmids). CRISPR clusters contain spacers, sequences complementary to antecedent mobile elements, and target invading nucleic acids. CRISPR clusters are transcribed and processed into CRISPR RNA (crRNA). In type II CRISPR systems correct processing of pre-crRNA requires a trans- encoded small RNA (tracrRNA)
   5027..5074    +  CDS            nucleoplasmin NLS: bipartite nuclear localization signal from nucleoplasmin
   5225..5241    +  CDS            VP96 (fragment): 6 tandem repeats of the minimal activation domain of herpes simplex virus VP16 (Cheng et al., 2013)
   5336..5447    +  polyA_signal   bGH poly(A) signal: bovine growth hormone polyadenylation signal
   5591..5618    -  repeat_region  AAV2 ITR (fragment): inverted terminal repeat of adeno-associated virus serotype 2 inverted
   5647..5674    -  repeat_region  AAV2 ITR (fragment): inverted terminal repeat of adeno-associated virus serotype 2 inverted
   5747..6335    -  rep_origin     ori: high-copy-number ColE1/pMB1/pBR322/pUC origin of replication
   6506..7366    -  CDS            AmpR: β-lactamase; bla; confers resistance to ampicillin, carbenicillin, and related antibiotics
   7367..7471    -  promoter       AmpR promoter: bla
   7566..11      +  CDS            rop (fragment) (across the origin): Rop protein, which maintains plasmids at low copy number; rop
