[The description below was written by a language model from this plasmid's Addgene catalogue record and pLannotate feature annotations shown in this document.]
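Description:
pAAV-CMV-dSa VP64 Neurog2 is an all-in-one AAV transfer plasmid for CRISPR activation, built on a pAAV (pUC f1) backbone of about 7.6 kb. It is propagated in bacteria through a high-copy ColE1/pUC-type origin and selected with ampicillin via the β-lactamase gene. An f1 phage origin is also present, along with small bom and rop fragments that appear to be backbone remnants. The payload lies between AAV2 inverted terminal repeats, which are the cis elements needed for replication and packaging of the cassette into AAV particles. The feature table annotates one complete ITR, while the ITR on the other side is detected only as short fragments. This may reflect the difficulty of sequencing or annotating these repeats rather than a confirmed deletion.

Two expression units sit between the ITRs. A human U6 RNA polymerase III promoter drives a guide RNA consisting of a spacer directed at the mouse Neurog2 promoter joined to the Staphylococcus aureus gRNA scaffold. Downstream, the CMV enhancer and promoter drive nuclease-dead S. aureus Cas9 followed by a nucleoplasmin bipartite nuclear localization signal and a C-terminal VP64 activation domain, terminated by a bGH polyadenylation signal. The annotation tool labels a small stretch as a VP96 fragment, which is consistent with the VP16-derived repeats that make up VP64. The specific inactivating mutations in Cas9 are not listed in the record. Because SaCas9 is compact, both the activator and its guide fit into one AAV genome. The guide recruits dSaCas9-VP64 to the Neurog2 promoter to activate the endogenous mouse gene. The record describes VP64 as the gold-standard activator, suggesting use as a reference in work on compact AAV-deliverable Cas9 activators.
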