Addgene plasmid #99695: pAAV-CMV-dSa VP64 Neurog2
Purpose: Expresses dSa Cas9 fused to gold standard VP64 activator domain and Sa sgRNA for Neurog2 promoter, vector allows for activation of mouse Neurog2, can be packaged and delivered as AAV
Depositing lab: George Church. Publication: Rational design of a compact CRISPR-Cas9 activator for AAV-mediated delivery. Vora S, Cheng J, Xiao R, VanDusen NJ, Quintino L, Pu WT, Vandenberghe LH, Chavez A, Church G. bioRxiv 2018. 298620 10.1101/298620.
Backbone
  Vector backbone: pAAV (pUC f1)
  Vector type: AAV, CRISPR
Growth in bacteria
  Bacterial resistance: Ampicillin, 100 μg/mL
  Growth temperature: 30°C
  Growth strain: NEB Stable
  Copy number: High Copy
Gene/Insert
  Gene/Insert name: dCas9 and gRNA targeting Neurog2 (gRNA: GGTATATAAGGGGTTTTAAG)
  Species: M. musculus (mouse), Synthetic
  Mutation: dead Cas9
  Entrez Gene: Neurog2 (a.k.a. Atoh4, Math4A, bHLHa8, ngn-2, ngn2)
  Tag / fusion protein: VP64 (C terminal on insert)
  Cloning method: Restriction Enzyme; 5′ cloning site unknown (unknown if destroyed); 3′ cloning site unknown (unknown if destroyed)
  Sequencing primers: 5′ unknown
Terms and licenses: Academic/Nonprofit Terms; Industry Terms: Not Available to Industry
Depositor comments: Please visit https://doi.org/10.1101/298620 for bioRxiv preprint.
How to cite: pAAV-CMV-dSa VP64 Neurog2 was a gift from George Church (Addgene plasmid # 99695 ; http://n2t.net/addgene:99695 ; RRID:Addgene_99695)
